Addgene plasmid #137953: pAAV.hSynap.iAChSnFR-Venus-NULL
Purpose: Expresses iAChSnFR (non-binding yellow version) under hSynapsin promoter
Depositing lab: Loren Looger. Depositing organization: HHMI, Janelia Research Campus. Publication: A fast genetically encoded fluorescent sensor for faithful in vivo acetylcholine detection in mice, fish, worms and flies. Borden PM, Zhang P, Shivange AV, Marvin JS, Cichon J, Dan C, Podgorski K, Figueiredo A, Novak O, Tanimoto M, Shigetomi E, Lobas MA, Kim H, Zhu PK, Zhang Y, Zheng WS, Fan C, Wang G, Xiang B, Gan L, Zhang G, Guo K, Lin L, Cai Y, Yee AG, Aggarwal A, Ford CP, Rees DC, Dietrich D, Khakh BS, Dittman JS, Gan W, Koyama M, Jayaraman V, Cheer JF, Lester HA, Zhu JJ, Looger LL. bioRxiv 2020 10.1101/2020.02.07.939504.
Backbone
  Vector backbone: pAAV.hSynap
  Backbone size w/o insert (bp): 4373
  Total vector size (bp): 6200
  Vector type: Mammalian Expression, AAV
Growth in bacteria
  Bacterial resistance: Ampicillin, 100 μg/mL
  Growth temperature: 37°C
  Growth strain: NEB Stable
  Copy number: Unknown
Gene/Insert
  Gene/Insert name: iAChSnFR (yellow version, non-binding variant)
  Species: Synthetic
  Insert size (bp): 1827
  Mutation: cpSFGFP replaced with cpSFVenus; Y140A binding site mutant
  Promoter: hSynapsin
  Cloning method: Restriction Enzyme; 5′ cloning site NcoI (not destroyed); 3′ cloning site HindIII (not destroyed)
  Sequencing primers: 5′ CAG CGC TGC CTC AGT CTG CGG TGG GCA; 3′ GCG TAT CCA CAT AGC GTA AAA GGA GCA
Terms and licenses: Academic/Nonprofit Terms; Industry Terms: Not Available to Industry
Depositor comments: Please visit https://www.biorxiv.org/content/10.1101/2020.02.07.939504v1 for bioRxiv preprint.
How to cite: pAAV.hSynap.iAChSnFR-Venus-NULL was a gift from Loren Looger (Addgene plasmid # 137953 ; http://n2t.net/addgene:137953 ; RRID:Addgene_137953)
