[The description below was written by a language model from this plasmid's Addgene catalogue record and pLannotate feature annotations shown in this document.]
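Description:
pAAV.hSynap.iAChSnFR-Venus-NULL is an AAV transfer plasmid of about 6.2 kb for neuronal expression of a control version of the genetically encoded acetylcholine sensor iAChSnFR. It is maintained in E. coli through a high-copy ColE1/pUC-type origin with ampicillin selection (AmpR under its own bla promoter), and it also carries an f1 phage origin. AAV2 inverted terminal repeats flank the expression cassette, so the region between them can be packaged into recombinant AAV particles when replication and capsid functions are supplied in trans. The plasmid can also be used directly for mammalian transfection. Small lacI, lacZα and SV40 large T fragments in the annotation are backbone remnants rather than functional genes.

The cassette is driven by the human synapsin I promoter, which restricts expression largely to neurons. The 1,827 bp synthetic insert begins with a mouse Igκ leader peptide and ends with the PDGFRβ transmembrane domain, an arrangement that sends the sensor through the secretory pathway and anchors it on the extracellular face of the plasma membrane. According to the record, the circularly permuted superfolder GFP of the original sensor has been replaced with cpSFVenus, giving a yellow variant. The automated annotation labels this fluorescent protein segment as a GFP-family match. A Y140A binding-site mutation makes this the non-binding "NULL" form. A WPRE downstream of the coding sequence enhances transcript stability and expression, followed by an SV40 polyadenylation signal.

Because it should not respond to acetylcholine, the construct is suited as a negative control alongside the functional yellow sensor in imaging experiments. The depositor and sequencing-derived records agree closely, differing mainly in annotation of the second ITR.
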