Features (pLannotate 1.2.2; 16 found; start..end, strand, type, name):
      1..57      +  CDS            lacI (fragment): lac repressor; lacI; The lac repressor binds to the lac operator to inhibit transcription in E. coli. This inhibition can be relieved by adding lactose or isopropyl-β-D-thiogalactopyranoside (IPTG).
     51..184     -  repeat_region  AAV2 ITR: inverted terminal repeat of adeno-associated virus serotype 2 inverted
    266..713     +  promoter       hSyn promoter: human synapsin I promoter; confers neuron-specific expression (Kügler et al., 2003)
    748..810     +  sig_peptide    Igκ leader: leader sequence from mouse immunoglobulin κ light chain
   1054..1773    +  CDS            cEGFP: cEGFP is a basic (constitutively fluorescent) green fluorescent protein published in 2008, derived from Aequorea victoria.
   2425..2571    +  CDS            PDGFRβ TM domain: transmembrane domain from platelet derived growth factor receptor beta
   2587..3175    +  misc_feature   WPRE: woodchuck hepatitis virus posttranscriptional regulatory element
   3176..3195    +  misc_feature   MCS (fragment): pBluescript multiple cloning site
   3224..3345    -  polyA_signal   SV40 poly(A) signal: SV40 polyadenylation signal
   3368..3436    -  CDS            large T antigen (fragment): large T antigen from SV40 (simian virus 40)
   3507..3637    +  repeat_region  AAV2 ITR (fragment): inverted terminal repeat of adeno-associated virus serotype 2 inverted
   3651..3808    +  CDS            lacZα (fragment): LacZα fragment of β-galactosidase; lacZ fragment
   3813..4241    +  rep_origin     f1 ori (sequence partly withheld): f1 bacteriophage origin of replication; arrow indicates direction of (+) strand synthesis
   4294..4398    +  promoter       AmpR promoter: bla
   4399..5259    +  CDS            AmpR: β-lactamase; bla; confers resistance to ampicillin, carbenicillin, and related antibiotics
   5430..6018    +  rep_origin     ori: high-copy-number ColE1/pMB1/pBR322/pUC origin of replication
>Addgene plasmid #137953 | pAAV.hSynap.iAChSnFR-Venus-NULL | depositor full sequence | sequence record 266339 | pAAV.hSynap.iAChSnFR-Venus-NULL sequence 6200 bps
GCGCCCAATACGCAAACCGCCTCTCCCCGCGCGTTGGCCGATTCATTAATGCAGCTGCGCGCTCGCTCGC
TCACTGAGGCCGCCCGGGCAAAGCCCGGGCGTCGGGCGACCTTTGGTCGCCCGGCCTCAGTGAGCGAGCG
AGCGCGCAGAGAGGGAGTGGCCAACTCCATCACTAGGGGTTCCTTGTAGTTAATGATTAACCCGCCATGC
TACTTATCTACGTAGCCATGCTCTAGGAAGATCTCTGCAGAGGGCCCTGCGTATGAGTGCAAGTGGGTTT
TAGGACCAGGATGAGGCGGGGTGGGGGTGCCTACCTGACGACCGACCCCGACCCACTGGACAAGCACCCA
ACCCCCATTCCCCAAATTGCGCATCCCCTATCAGAGAGGGGGAGGGGAAACAGGATGCGGCGAGGCGCGT
GCGCACTGCCAGCTTCAGCACCGCGGACAGTGCCTTCGCCCCCGCCTGGCGGCGCGCGCCACCGCCGCCT
CAGCACTGAAGGCGCGCTGACGTCACTCGCCGGTCCCCCGCAAACTCCCCTTCCCGGCCACCTTGGTCGC
GTCCGCGCCGCCGCCGGCCCAGCCGGACCGCACCACGCGAGGCGCGAGATAGGGGGGCACGGGCGCGACC
ATCTGCGCTGCGGCGCCGGCGACTCAGCGCTGCCTCAGTCTGCGGTGGGCAGCGGAGGAGTCGTGTCGTG
CCTGAGAGCGCAGTCGAATTCAAGCTGCTAGCAAGGATCCCGCCACCATGGAGACAGACACACTCCTGCT
ATGGGTACTGCTGCTCTGGGTTCCAGGTTCCACTGGTGACAGATCTGCGAACGACACCGTAGTTGTGGGC
TCGATCATCTTTACAGAAGGGATTATCGTCGCAAACATGGTGGCAGAGATGATTGAGGCGCATACAGACC
TTAAGGTGGTTCGCAAACTGAACCTTGGCGGGGTCAACGTTAACTTTGAAGCCATTAAACGCGGAGGTGC
GAATAATGGTATTGACATTTACGTGGAGTACACTGGGCACGGTCTTGTGGATATTCTGGGGTTCCCGGAG
CCGAACGTCTATATCACCGCCGACAAGCAGAAGAACGGCATCAAGGCGAACTTCAAGATCCGCCACAACG
TGGAGGACGGCAGCGTGCAGCTCGCCGACCACTACCAGCAGAACACCCCCATCGGCGACGGCCCCGTGCT
GCTGCCCGACAACCACTACCTGAGCTATCAGTCCGTGCTGAGCAAAGACCCCAACGAGAAGCGCGATCAC
ATGGTCCTGCTGGAGTTCGTGACCGCCGCCGGGATCACTCTCGGCATGAACGAGCTGTACAAGGGCGGTA
CCGGAGGGAGCATGAGCAAGGGCGAGGAGCTGTTCACCGGGGTGGTGCCCATCCTGGTCGAGCTGGACGG
CGACGTAAACGGCCACAAGTTCAGCGTGCGCGGCGAGGGCGAGGGCGATGCCACCAACGGCAAGCTGACC
CTGAAGCTCCTGTGCACCACCGGCAAGCTGCCCGTGCCCTGGCCCACCCTCGTGACCACCCTGGGCTACG
GCGTGCAGTGCTTCGCCCGCTACCCCGACCACATGAAGCAGCACGACTTCTTCAAGTCCGCCATGCCCGA
AGGCTACGTCCAGGAGCGCACCATCAGCTTCAAGGACGACGGCACCTACAAGACCCGCGCCGAGGTGAAG
TTCGAGGGCGACACCCTGGTGAACCGCATCGAGCTGAAGGGCATCGACTTCAAGGAGGACGGCAACATCC
TGGGGCACAAGCTGGAGTACAACTTTCCGCCGCCCGCGACTACTGATCCAGAAGGTGCATACGAAACCGT
GAAGAAGGAGTACAAACGTAAATGGAATATTGTATGGCTCAAACCACTGGGATTCAACAATACGGCGACG
CTTACCGTTAAAGACGAACTGGCGAAACAGTATAACCTTAAAACCTTCAGTGACTTAGCGAAAATCTCGG
ATAAGCTGATTCTGGGTGCAACGATGTTCTTTTTAGAAGGGCCCGATGGTTACCCAGGCCTGCAAAAACT
GTACAATTTCAAATTCAAGCACACCAAAAGCATGGACATGGGTATTCGCTATACCGCCATTGATAATAAC
GAAGTTCAGGTAATTGATGCCTGGGCCACTGATGGCTTGCTGGTGAGCCACAAATTAAAAATTCTGGAGG
ATGATAAAGCGTTCTTCCCGCCGTATTATGCTGCCCCCATCATCCGTCAGGATGTCTTAGATAAGCATCC
TGAACTGAAGGACGTGCTGAACAAACTCGCGAATCAAATTTCACTGGAAGAAATGCAGAAACTGAATTAC
AAGGTGGACGGTGAGGGTCAGGACCCAGCGAAAGTAGCTAAGGAGTTTTTGAAAGAGAAAGGTTTAATTC
TGCAGGTCGACGAACAAAAACTCATCTCAGAAGAGGATCTGAATGCTGTGGGCCAGGACACGCAGGAGGT
CATCGTGGTGCCACACTCCTTGCCCTTTAAGGTGGTGGTGATCTCAGCCATCCTGGCCCTGGTGGTGCTC
ACCATCATCTCCCTTATCATCCTCATCATGCTTTGGCAGAAGAAGCCACGTTAGAAGCTTATCGATAATC
AACCTCTGGATTACAAAATTTGTGAAAGATTGACTGGTATTCTTAACTATGTTGCTCCTTTTACGCTATG
TGGATACGCTGCTTTAATGCCTTTGTATCATGCTATTGCTTCCCGTATGGCTTTCATTTTCTCCTCCTTG
TATAAATCCTGGTTGCTGTCTCTTTATGAGGAGTTGTGGCCCGTTGTCAGGCAACGTGGCGTGGTGTGCA
CTGTGTTTGCTGACGCAACCCCCACTGGTTGGGGCATTGCCACCACCTGTCAGCTCCTTTCCGGGACTTT
CGCTTTCCCCCTCCCTATTGCCACGGCGGAACTCATCGCCGCCTGCCTTGCCCGCTGCTGGACAGGGGCT
CGGCTGTTGGGCACTGACAATTCCGTGGTGTTGTCGGGGAAATCATCGTCCTTTCCTTGGCTGCTCGCCT
GTGTTGCCACCTGGATTCTGCGCGGGACGTCCTTCTGCTACGTCCCTTCGGCCCTCAATCCAGCGGACCT
TCCTTCCCGCGGCCTGCTGCCGGCTCTGCGGCCTCTTCCGCGTCTTCGCCTTCGCCCTCAGACGAGTCGG
ATCTCCCTTTGGGCCGCCTCCCCGCATCGATACCGTCGACCTCGACCCGGGCGGCCGCTTCGAGCAGACA
TGATAAGATACATTGATGAGTTTGGACAAACCACAACTAGAATGCAGTGAAAAAAATGCTTTATTTGTGA
AATTTGTGATGCTATTGCTTTATTTGTAACCATTATAAGCTGCAATAAACAAGTTAACAACAACAATTGC
ATTCATTTTATGTTTCAGGTTCAGGGGGAGATGTGGGAGGTTTTTTAAAGCAAGTAAAACCTCTACAAAT
GTGGTAAAATCGATAAGGATCTTCCTAGAGCATGGCTACGTAGATAAGTAGCATGGCGGGTTAATCATTA
ACTACAAGGAACCCCTAGTGATGGAGTTGGCCACTCCCTCTCTGCGCGCTCGCTCGCTCACTGAGGCCGG
GCGACCAAAGGTCGCCCGACGCCCGGGCTTTGCCCGGGCGGCCTCAGTGAGCGAGCGAGCGCGCAGCCTT
AATTAACCTAATTCACTGGCCGTCGTTTTACAACGTCGTGACTGGGAAAACCCTGGCGTTACCCAACTTA
ATCGCCTTGCAGCACATCCCCCTTTCGCCAGCTGGCGTAATAGCGAAGAGGCCCGCACCGATCGCCCTTC
CCAACAGTTGCGCAGCCTGAATGGCGAATGGG
[124 nt withheld, positions 3813-3936]
C
[91 nt withheld, positions 3938-4028]
A
[49 nt withheld, positions 4030-4078]
CCTTTGACGTTGGAGTCCACGTTCTTT
[37 nt withheld, positions 4106-4142]
ACCCTATCTCGGTCTATTCTTTTGATTTATAAGGGATTTTGCCGATTTCGGCCTATTGGTTAAAAAATGA
GCTGATTTAACAAAAATTTAACGCGAATTTTAACAAAATATTAACGCTTACAATTTAGGTGGCACTTTTC
GGGGAAATGTGCGCGGAACCCCTATTTGTTTATTTTTCTAAATACATTCAAATATGTATCCGCTCATGAG
ACAATAACCCTGATAAATGCTTCAATAATATTGAAAAAGGAAGAGTATGAGTATTCAACATTTCCGTGTC
GCCCTTATTCCCTTTTTTGCGGCATTTTGCCTTCCTGTTTTTGCTCACCCAGAAACGCTGGTGAAAGTAA
AAGATGCTGAAGATCAGTTGGGTGCACGAGTGGGTTACATCGAACTGGATCTCAACAGCGGTAAGATCCT
TGAGAGTTTTCGCCCCGAAGAACGTTTTCCAATGATGAGCACTTTTAAAGTTCTGCTATGTGGCGCGGTA
TTATCCCGTATTGACGCCGGGCAAGAGCAACTCGGTCGCCGCATACACTATTCTCAGAATGACTTGGTTG
AGTACTCACCAGTCACAGAAAAGCATCTTACGGATGGCATGACAGTAAGAGAATTATGCAGTGCTGCCAT
AACCATGAGTGATAACACTGCGGCCAACTTACTTCTGACAACGATCGGAGGACCGAAGGAGCTAACCGCT
TTTTTGCACAACATGGGGGATCATGTAACTCGCCTTGATCGTTGGGAACCGGAGCTGAATGAAGCCATAC
CAAACGACGAGCGTGACACCACGATGCCTGTAGCAATGGCAACAACGTTGCGCAAACTATTAACTGGCGA
ACTACTTACTCTAGCTTCCCGGCAACAATTAATAGACTGGATGGAGGCGGATAAAGTTGCAGGACCACTT
CTGCGCTCGGCCCTTCCGGCTGGCTGGTTTATTGCTGATAAATCTGGAGCCGGTGAGCGTGGGTCTCGCG
GTATCATTGCAGCACTGGGGCCAGATGGTAAGCCCTCCCGTATCGTAGTTATCTACACGACGGGGAGTCA
GGCAACTATGGATGAACGAAATAGACAGATCGCTGAGATAGGTGCCTCACTGATTAAGCATTGGTAACTG
TCAGACCAAGTTTACTCATATATACTTTAGATTGATTTAAAACTTCATTTTTAATTTAAAAGGATCTAGG
TGAAGATCCTTTTTGATAATCTCATGACCAAAATCCCTTAACGTGAGTTTTCGTTCCACTGAGCGTCAGA
CCCCGTAGAAAAGATCAAAGGATCTTCTTGAGATCCTTTTTTTCTGCGCGTAATCTGCTGCTTGCAAACA
AAAAAACCACCGCTACCAGCGGTGGTTTGTTTGCCGGATCAAGAGCTACCAACTCTTTTTCCGAAGGTAA
CTGGCTTCAGCAGAGCGCAGATACCAAATACTGTTCTTCTAGTGTAGCCGTAGTTAGGCCACCACTTCAA
GAACTCTGTAGCACCGCCTACATACCTCGCTCTGCTAATCCTGTTACCAGTGGCTGCTGCCAGTGGCGAT
AAGTCGTGTCTTACCGGGTTGGACTCAAGACGATAGTTACCGGATAAGGCGCAGCGGTCGGGCTGAACGG
GGGGTTCGTGCACACAGCCCAGCTTGGAGCGAACGACCTACACCGAACTGAGATACCTACAGCGTGAGCT
ATGAGAAAGCGCCACGCTTCCCGAAGGGAGAAAGGCGGACAGGTATCCGGTAAGCGGCAGGGTCGGAACA
GGAGAGCGCACGAGGGAGCTTCCAGGGGGAAACGCCTGGTATCTTTATAGTCCTGTCGGGTTTCGCCACC
TCTGACTTGAGCGTCGATTTTTGTGATGCTCGTCAGGGGGGCGGAGCCTATGGAAAAACGCCAGCAACGC
GGCCTTTTTACGGTTCCTGGCCTTTTGCTGGCCTTTTGCTCACATGTTCTTTCCTGCGTTATCCCCTGAT
TCTGTGGATAACCGTATTACCGCCTTTGAGTGAGCTGATACCGCTCGCCGCAGCCGAACGACCGAGCGCA
GCGAGTCAGTGAGCGAGGAAGCGGAAGA
