Features (pLannotate 1.2.2; 18 found; start..end, strand, type, name):
      1..57      +  CDS            lacI (fragment): lac repressor; lacI; The lac repressor binds to the lac operator to inhibit transcription in E. coli. This inhibition can be relieved by adding lactose or isopropyl-β-D-thiogalactopyranoside (IPTG).
     51..184     -  repeat_region  AAV2 ITR: inverted terminal repeat of adeno-associated virus serotype 2 inverted
    266..713     +  promoter       hSyn promoter: human synapsin I promoter; confers neuron-specific expression (Kügler et al., 2003)
    748..810     +  sig_peptide    Igκ leader: leader sequence from mouse immunoglobulin κ light chain
   1054..1773    +  CDS            cEGFP: cEGFP is a basic (constitutively fluorescent) green fluorescent protein published in 2008, derived from Aequorea victoria.
   2425..2571    +  CDS            PDGFRβ TM domain: transmembrane domain from platelet derived growth factor receptor beta
   2587..3175    +  misc_feature   WPRE: woodchuck hepatitis virus posttranscriptional regulatory element
   3176..3195    +  misc_feature   MCS (fragment): pBluescript multiple cloning site
   3224..3345    -  polyA_signal   SV40 poly(A) signal: SV40 polyadenylation signal
   3368..3436    -  CDS            large T antigen (fragment): large T antigen from SV40 (simian virus 40)
   3507..3628    +  repeat_region  AAV2 ITR (fragment): inverted terminal repeat of adeno-associated virus serotype 2 inverted
   3651..3676    -  repeat_region  AAV2 ITR (fragment): inverted terminal repeat of adeno-associated virus serotype 2 inverted
   3716..3743    -  repeat_region  AAV2 ITR (fragment): inverted terminal repeat of adeno-associated virus serotype 2 inverted
   3741..3810    +  CDS            lacZα (fragment): LacZα fragment of β-galactosidase; lacZ fragment
   3815..4243    +  rep_origin     f1 ori (sequence partly withheld): f1 bacteriophage origin of replication; arrow indicates direction of (+) strand synthesis
   4296..4400    +  promoter       AmpR promoter: bla
   4401..5261    +  CDS            AmpR: β-lactamase; bla; confers resistance to ampicillin, carbenicillin, and related antibiotics
   5432..6020    +  rep_origin     ori: high-copy-number ColE1/pMB1/pBR322/pUC origin of replication
>Addgene plasmid #137953 | pAAV.hSynap.iAChSnFR-Venus-NULL | addgene full sequence | sequence record 271684 | Addgene NGS Result
GCGCCCAATACGCAAACCGCCTCTCCCCGCGCGTTGGCCGATTCATTAATGCAGCTGCGCGCTCGCTCGC
TCACTGAGGCCGCCCGGGCAAAGCCCGGGCGTCGGGCGACCTTTGGTCGCCCGGCCTCAGTGAGCGAGCG
AGCGCGCAGAGAGGGAGTGGCCAACTCCATCACTAGGGGTTCCTTGTAGTTAATGATTAACCCGCCATGC
TACTTATCTACGTAGCCATGCTCTAGGAAGATCTCTGCAGAGGGCCCTGCGTATGAGTGCAAGTGGGTTT
TAGGACCAGGATGAGGCGGGGTGGGGGTGCCTACCTGACGACCGACCCCGACCCACTGGACAAGCACCCA
ACCCCCATTCCCCAAATTGCGCATCCCCTATCAGAGAGGGGGAGGGGAAACAGGATGCGGCGAGGCGCGT
GCGCACTGCCAGCTTCAGCACCGCGGACAGTGCCTTCGCCCCCGCCTGGCGGCGCGCGCCACCGCCGCCT
CAGCACTGAAGGCGCGCTGACGTCACTCGCCGGTCCCCCGCAAACTCCCCTTCCCGGCCACCTTGGTCGC
GTCCGCGCCGCCGCCGGCCCAGCCGGACCGCACCACGCGAGGCGCGAGATAGGGGGGCACGGGCGCGACC
ATCTGCGCTGCGGCGCCGGCGACTCAGCGCTGCCTCAGTCTGCGGTGGGCAGCGGAGGAGTCGTGTCGTG
CCTGAGAGCGCAGTCGAATTCAAGCTGCTAGCAAGGATCCCGCCACCATGGAGACAGACACACTCCTGCT
ATGGGTACTGCTGCTCTGGGTTCCAGGTTCCACTGGTGACAGATCTGCGAACGACACCGTAGTTGTGGGC
TCGATCATCTTTACAGAAGGGATTATCGTCGCAAACATGGTGGCAGAGATGATTGAGGCGCATACAGACC
TTAAGGTGGTTCGCAAACTGAACCTTGGCGGGGTCAACGTTAACTTTGAAGCCATTAAACGCGGAGGTGC
GAATAATGGTATTGACATTTACGTGGAGTACACTGGGCACGGTCTTGTGGATATTCTGGGGTTCCCGGAG
CCGAACGTCTATATCACCGCCGACAAGCAGAAGAACGGCATCAAGGCGAACTTCAAGATCCGCCACAACG
TGGAGGACGGCAGCGTGCAGCTCGCCGACCACTACCAGCAGAACACCCCCATCGGCGACGGCCCCGTGCT
GCTGCCCGACAACCACTACCTGAGCTATCAGTCCGTGCTGAGCAAAGACCCCAACGAGAAGCGCGATCAC
ATGGTCCTGCTGGAGTTCGTGACCGCCGCCGGGATCACTCTCGGCATGAACGAGCTGTACAAGGGCGGTA
CCGGAGGGAGCATGAGCAAGGGCGAGGAGCTGTTCACCGGGGTGGTGCCCATCCTGGTCGAGCTGGACGG
CGACGTAAACGGCCACAAGTTCAGCGTGCGCGGCGAGGGCGAGGGCGATGCCACCAACGGCAAGCTGACC
CTGAAGCTCCTGTGCACCACCGGCAAGCTGCCCGTGCCCTGGCCCACCCTCGTGACCACCCTGGGCTACG
GCGTGCAGTGCTTCGCCCGCTACCCCGACCACATGAAGCAGCACGACTTCTTCAAGTCCGCCATGCCCGA
AGGCTACGTCCAGGAGCGCACCATCAGCTTCAAGGACGACGGCACCTACAAGACCCGCGCCGAGGTGAAG
TTCGAGGGCGACACCCTGGTGAACCGCATCGAGCTGAAGGGCATCGACTTCAAGGAGGACGGCAACATCC
TGGGGCACAAGCTGGAGTACAACTTTCCGCCGCCCGCGACTACTGATCCAGAAGGTGCATACGAAACCGT
GAAGAAGGAGTACAAACGTAAATGGAATATTGTATGGCTCAAACCACTGGGATTCAACAATACGGCGACG
CTTACCGTTAAAGACGAACTGGCGAAACAGTATAACCTTAAAACCTTCAGTGACTTAGCGAAAATCTCGG
ATAAGCTGATTCTGGGTGCAACGATGTTCTTTTTAGAAGGGCCCGATGGTTACCCAGGCCTGCAAAAACT
GTACAATTTCAAATTCAAGCACACCAAAAGCATGGACATGGGTATTCGCTATACCGCCATTGATAATAAC
GAAGTTCAGGTAATTGATGCCTGGGCCACTGATGGCTTGCTGGTGAGCCACAAATTAAAAATTCTGGAGG
ATGATAAAGCGTTCTTCCCGCCGTATTATGCTGCCCCCATCATCCGTCAGGATGTCTTAGATAAGCATCC
TGAACTGAAGGACGTGCTGAACAAACTCGCGAATCAAATTTCACTGGAAGAAATGCAGAAACTGAATTAC
AAGGTGGACGGTGAGGGTCAGGACCCAGCGAAAGTAGCTAAGGAGTTTTTGAAAGAGAAAGGTTTAATTC
TGCAGGTCGACGAACAAAAACTCATCTCAGAAGAGGATCTGAATGCTGTGGGCCAGGACACGCAGGAGGT
CATCGTGGTGCCACACTCCTTGCCCTTTAAGGTGGTGGTGATCTCAGCCATCCTGGCCCTGGTGGTGCTC
ACCATCATCTCCCTTATCATCCTCATCATGCTTTGGCAGAAGAAGCCACGTTAGAAGCTTATCGATAATC
AACCTCTGGATTACAAAATTTGTGAAAGATTGACTGGTATTCTTAACTATGTTGCTCCTTTTACGCTATG
TGGATACGCTGCTTTAATGCCTTTGTATCATGCTATTGCTTCCCGTATGGCTTTCATTTTCTCCTCCTTG
TATAAATCCTGGTTGCTGTCTCTTTATGAGGAGTTGTGGCCCGTTGTCAGGCAACGTGGCGTGGTGTGCA
CTGTGTTTGCTGACGCAACCCCCACTGGTTGGGGCATTGCCACCACCTGTCAGCTCCTTTCCGGGACTTT
CGCTTTCCCCCTCCCTATTGCCACGGCGGAACTCATCGCCGCCTGCCTTGCCCGCTGCTGGACAGGGGCT
CGGCTGTTGGGCACTGACAATTCCGTGGTGTTGTCGGGGAAATCATCGTCCTTTCCTTGGCTGCTCGCCT
GTGTTGCCACCTGGATTCTGCGCGGGACGTCCTTCTGCTACGTCCCTTCGGCCCTCAATCCAGCGGACCT
TCCTTCCCGCGGCCTGCTGCCGGCTCTGCGGCCTCTTCCGCGTCTTCGCCTTCGCCCTCAGACGAGTCGG
ATCTCCCTTTGGGCCGCCTCCCCGCATCGATACCGTCGACCTCGACCCGGGCGGCCGCTTCGAGCAGACA
TGATAAGATACATTGATGAGTTTGGACAAACCACAACTAGAATGCAGTGAAAAAAATGCTTTATTTGTGA
AATTTGTGATGCTATTGCTTTATTTGTAACCATTATAAGCTGCAATAAACAAGTTAACAACAACAATTGC
ATTCATTTTATGTTTCAGGTTCAGGGGGAGATGTGGGAGGTTTTTTAAAGCAAGTAAAACCTCTACAAAT
GTGGTAAAATCGATAAGGATCTTCCTAGAGCATGGCTACGTAGATAAGTAGCATGGCGGGTTAATCATTA
ACTACAAGGAACCCCTAGTGATGGAGTTGGCCACTCCCTCTCTGCGCGCTCGCTCGCTCACTGAGGCCGG
GCGACCAAAGGTCGCCCGACGCCCGGGCTTTGCCCGGGCGGCCTCAGTGMSCKAGYGAYSGAGTWGGSCR
YTSYMTYWCWGCGCRCTCGCTCGCTCACTGAGGCCGGGCGACCAAAGGTCGCCCGACGCCCGGGCTTTGC
CCGGGCGGCCTCAGTGAGCGAGCGAGCGCGCAGCTGGCGTAATAGCGAAGAGGCCCGCACCGATCGCCCT
TCCCAACAGTTGCGCAGCCTGAATGGCGAATGGG
[124 nt withheld, positions 3815-3938]
C
[91 nt withheld, positions 3940-4030]
A
[49 nt withheld, positions 4032-4080]
CCTTTGACGTTGGAGTCCACGTTCTTT
[37 nt withheld, positions 4108-4144]
ACCCTATCTCGGTCTATTCTTTTGATTTATAAGGGATTTTGCCGATTTCGGCCTATTGGTTAAAAAATGA
GCTGATTTAACAAAAATTTAACGCGAATTTTAACAAAATATTAACGCTTACAATTTAGGTGGCACTTTTC
GGGGAAATGTGCGCGGAACCCCTATTTGTTTATTTTTCTAAATACATTCAAATATGTATCCGCTCATGAG
ACAATAACCCTGATAAATGCTTCAATAATATTGAAAAAGGAAGAGTATGAGTATTCAACATTTCCGTGTC
GCCCTTATTCCCTTTTTTGCGGCATTTTGCCTTCCTGTTTTTGCTCACCCAGAAACGCTGGTGAAAGTAA
AAGATGCTGAAGATCAGTTGGGTGCACGAGTGGGTTACATCGAACTGGATCTCAACAGCGGTAAGATCCT
TGAGAGTTTTCGCCCCGAAGAACGTTTTCCAATGATGAGCACTTTTAAAGTTCTGCTATGTGGCGCGGTA
TTATCCCGTATTGACGCCGGGCAAGAGCAACTCGGTCGCCGCATACACTATTCTCAGAATGACTTGGTTG
AGTACTCACCAGTCACAGAAAAGCATCTTACGGATGGCATGACAGTAAGAGAATTATGCAGTGCTGCCAT
AACCATGAGTGATAACACTGCGGCCAACTTACTTCTGACAACGATCGGAGGACCGAAGGAGCTAACCGCT
TTTTTGCACAACATGGGGGATCATGTAACTCGCCTTGATCGTTGGGAACCGGAGCTGAATGAAGCCATAC
CAAACGACGAGCGTGACACCACGATGCCTGTAGCAATGGCAACAACGTTGCGCAAACTATTAACTGGCGA
ACTACTTACTCTAGCTTCCCGGCAACAATTAATAGACTGGATGGAGGCGGATAAAGTTGCAGGACCACTT
CTGCGCTCGGCCCTTCCGGCTGGCTGGTTTATTGCTGATAAATCTGGAGCCGGTGAGCGTGGGTCTCGCG
GTATCATTGCAGCACTGGGGCCAGATGGTAAGCCCTCCCGTATCGTAGTTATCTACACGACGGGGAGTCA
GGCAACTATGGATGAACGAAATAGACAGATCGCTGAGATAGGTGCCTCACTGATTAAGCATTGGTAACTG
TCAGACCAAGTTTACTCATATATACTTTAGATTGATTTAAAACTTCATTTTTAATTTAAAAGGATCTAGG
TGAAGATCCTTTTTGATAATCTCATGACCAAAATCCCTTAACGTGAGTTTTCGTTCCACTGAGCGTCAGA
CCCCGTAGAAAAGATCAAAGGATCTTCTTGAGATCCTTTTTTTCTGCGCGTAATCTGCTGCTTGCAAACA
AAAAAACCACCGCTACCAGCGGTGGTTTGTTTGCCGGATCAAGAGCTACCAACTCTTTTTCCGAAGGTAA
CTGGCTTCAGCAGAGCGCAGATACCAAATACTGTTCTTCTAGTGTAGCCGTAGTTAGGCCACCACTTCAA
GAACTCTGTAGCACCGCCTACATACCTCGCTCTGCTAATCCTGTTACCAGTGGCTGCTGCCAGTGGCGAT
AAGTCGTGTCTTACCGGGTTGGACTCAAGACGATAGTTACCGGATAAGGCGCAGCGGTCGGGCTGAACGG
GGGGTTCGTGCACACAGCCCAGCTTGGAGCGAACGACCTACACCGAACTGAGATACCTACAGCGTGAGCT
ATGAGAAAGCGCCACGCTTCCCGAAGGGAGAAAGGCGGACAGGTATCCGGTAAGCGGCAGGGTCGGAACA
GGAGAGCGCACGAGGGAGCTTCCAGGGGGAAACGCCTGGTATCTTTATAGTCCTGTCGGGTTTCGCCACC
TCTGACTTGAGCGTCGATTTTTGTGATGCTCGTCAGGGGGGCGGAGCCTATGGAAAAACGCCAGCAACGC
GGCCTTTTTACGGTTCCTGGCCTTTTGCTGGCCTTTTGCTCACATGTTCTTTCCTGCGTTATCCCCTGAT
TCTGTGGATAACCGTATTACCGCCTTTGAGTGAGCTGATACCGCTCGCCGCAGCCGAACGACCGAGCGCA
GCGAGTCAGTGAGCGAGGAAGCGGAAGA
